Addgene plasmid #203939: pC0.387
Purpose: Down Flank. Neutral site. Down flanking sequence of glycogen synthase A1 (glgA1, FEK30_14880) in Synechococcus sp. PCC 11901.
Depositing lab: Alistair McCormick. Depositing organization: University of Edinburgh. Publication: A toolbox to engineer the highly productive cyanobacterium Synechococcus sp. PCC 11901. Victoria AJ, Selao TT, Moreno-Cabezuelo JA, Mills LA, Gale GAR, Lea-Smith DJ, McCormick AJ. Plant Physiol. 2024 May 7:kiae261. doi: 10.1093/plphys/kiae261. PubMed 38713768.
Backbone
  Vector backbone: n/a
  Vector type: Synthetic Biology
Growth in bacteria
  Bacterial resistance: Spectinomycin, 50 μg/mL
  Growth temperature: 37°C
  Growth strain: DH5alpha
  Copy number: High Copy
Gene/Insert
  Gene/Insert name: glgA1 DOWN
  Species: Synechococcus sp. PCC 11901
  Cloning method: Restriction Enzyme; 5′ cloning site unknown (unknown if destroyed)
Terms and licenses: Academic/Nonprofit Terms; Industry Terms: Not Available to Industry
Depositor comments: 11901 toolkit compatible with CyanoGate Kit
How to cite: pC0.387 was a gift from Alistair McCormick (Addgene plasmid # 203939 ; http://n2t.net/addgene:203939 ; RRID:Addgene_203939)
