[The description below was written by a language model from this plasmid's Addgene catalogue record and pLannotate feature annotations shown in this document.]
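Description:
pC0.387 is a small (about 3.2 kb) synthetic-biology part plasmid from a toolkit for engineering the fast-growing cyanobacterium Synechococcus sp. PCC 11901, described by the depositor as compatible with the CyanoGate modular cloning kit. The record does not name a backbone. The annotated features show a simple E. coli maintenance vector: a high-copy ColE1/pUC-type origin of replication and an aadA gene conferring spectinomycin/streptomycin resistance, which matches the listed spectinomycin selection. An AmpR (bla) promoter lies upstream of aadA. The short fragments annotated as an integrase and a gentamicin acetyltransferase around the start of aadA are most likely remnants of the integron context from which such resistance cassettes derive, and the small lacI fragment is probably also a backbone remnant; none of these is a functional gene.

The payload is "glgA1 DOWN", the sequence flanking the downstream side of the glycogen synthase A1 gene (glgA1, locus FEK30_14880) in PCC 11901. It carries no annotated promoter, reporter or tag. The only annotation in the insert region is a partial hit to accC (biotin carboxylase), based on homology to a Haemophilus protein. This may reflect a neighbouring gene in the cyanobacterial genomic fragment, but the record does not confirm that. The flank serves as a homology arm. Combined with a matching upstream flank part and a cargo or marker cassette in a modular assembly, it would direct double homologous recombination into the glgA1 locus, which the depositor designates a neutral site for chromosomal integration. The cloning sites and assembly overhangs are not stated in the record.
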