Features (pLannotate 1.2.2; 7 found; start..end, strand, type, name):
    110..214     +  promoter       AmpR promoter: bla
    205..285     -  CDS            int (fragment): INT2_ECOLX - Protein inferred from homology: Swiss-Prot protein existence level 3. Putative integrase believed to be involved in the insertion of antibiotic resistance genes into plasmids and transposons. From Escherichia coli.
    373..429     +  CDS            GmR (fragment): gentamycin acetyltransferase; aacC1; confers resistance to gentamycin
    436..1224    +  CDS            aadA: S3AD_ECOLX - Experimental evidence at protein level: Swiss-Prot protein existence level 1. Mediates bacterial resistance to the antibiotics streptomycin and spectinomycin. From Escherichia coli.
   1398..1986    +  rep_origin     ori: high-copy-number ColE1/pMB1/pBR322/pUC origin of replication
   2169..2218    +  CDS            lacI (fragment): lac repressor; lacI; The lac repressor binds to the lac operator to inhibit transcription in E. coli. This inhibition can be relieved by adding lactose or isopropyl-β-D-thiogalactopyranoside (IPTG).
   2777..6       +  CDS            accC (fragment) (across the origin): ACCC_HAEIN - Experimental evidence at protein level: Swiss-Prot protein existence level 1. This protein is a component of the acetyl coenzyme A carboxylase complex; first, biotin carboxylase catalyzes the carboxylation of the carrier protein and then the transcarboxylase transfers the carboxyl group to form malonyl-CoA. From Haemophilus influenzae (strain ATCC 51907 / DSM 11121 / KW20 / Rd).
>Addgene plasmid #203939 | pC0.387 | addgene full sequence | sequence record 406806 | Addgene NGS Result
GTGGCTCTTCAGTGGACGAAAGGGCCTCGTGATACGCCTATTTTTATAGGTTAATGTCATGATAATAATG
GTTTCTTAGACGTCAGGTGGCACTTTTCGGGGAAATGTGCGCGGAACCCCTATTTGTTTATTTTTCTAAA
TACATTCAAATATGTATCCGCTCATGAGACAATAACCCTGATAAATGCTTCAATAATATTGAAAAAGGAA
GAGTATGCGCTCACGCAACTGGTCCAGAACCTTGACCGAACGCAGCGGTGGTAACGGCGCAGTGGCGGTT
TTCATGGCTTGTTATGACTGTTTTTTTTTGGGGTACAGTCTATGCCTCGGGCATCCAAGCAGCAAGCGCG
TTACGCCGTGGGTCGATGTTTGATGTTATGGAGCAGCAACGATGTTACGCAGCAGGGCAGTCGCCCTAAA
ACAAAGTTAAACATCATGAGGGAAGCGGTGATCGCCGAAGTATCGACTCAACTATCAGAGGTAGTTGGCG
TCATCGAGCGCCATCTCGAACCGACGTTGCTGGCCGTACATTTGTACGGCTCCGCAGTGGATGGCGGCCT
GAAGCCACACAGCGATATTGATTTGCTGGTTACGGTGACCGTAAGGCTTGATGAAACAACGCGGCGAGCT
TTGATCAACGACCTTTTGGAAACTTCGGCTTCCCCTGGAGAGAGCGAGATTCTCCGCGCTGTAGAAGTCA
CCATTGTTGTGCACGACGACATCATTCCGTGGCGTTATCCAGCTAAGCGCGAACTGCAATTTGGAGAATG
GCAGCGCAATGACATTCTTGCAGGTATCTTCGAGCCAGCCACGATCGACATTGATCTGGCTATCTTGCTG
ACAAAAGCAAGAGAACATAGCGTTGCCTTGGTAGGTCCAGCGGCGGAGGAACTCTTTGATCCGGTTCCTG
AACAGGATCTATTTGAGGCGCTAAATGAAACCTTAACGCTATGGAACTCGCCGCCCGACTGGGCTGGCGA
TGAGCGAAATGTAGTGCTTACGTTGTCCCGCATTTGGTACAGCGCAGTAACCGGCAAAATCGCGCCGAAG
GATGTCGCTGCCGACTGGGCAATGGAGCGCCTGCCGGCCCAGTATCAGCCCGTCATACTTGAAGCTAGAC
AGGCTTATCTTGGACAAGAAGAAGATCGCTTGGCCTCGCGCGCAGATCAGTTGGAAGAATTTGTCCATTA
CGTAAAAGGCGAGATCACCAAGGTAGTCGGCAAATAACTGTCAGACCAAGTTTACTCATATATACTTTAG
ATTGATTTAAAACTTCATTTTTAATTTAAAAGGATCTAGGTGAAGATCCTTTTTGATAATCTCATGACCA
AAATCCCTTAACGTGAGTTTTCGTTCCACTGAGCGTCAGACCCCGTAGAAAAGATCAAAGGATCTTCTTG
AGATCCTTTTTTTCTGCGCGTAATCTGCTGCTTGCAAACAAAAAAACCACCGCTACCAGCGGTGGTTTGT
TTGCCGGATCAAGAGCTACCAACTCTTTTTCCGAAGGTAACTGGCTTCAGCAGAGCGCAGATACCAAATA
CTGTTCTTCTAGTGTAGCCGTAGTTAGGCCACCACTTCAAGAACTCTGTAGCACCGCCTACATACCTCGC
TCTGCTAATCCTGTTACCAGTGGCTGCTGCCAGTGGCGATAAGTCGTGTCTTACCGGGTTGGACTCAAGA
CGATAGTTACCGGATAAGGCGCAGCGGTCGGGCTGAACGGGGGGTTCGTGCACACAGCCCAGCTTGGAGC
GAACGACCTACACCGAACTGAGATACCTACAGCGTGAGCTATGAGAAAGCGCCACGCTTCCCGAAGGGAG
AAAGGCGGACAGGTATCCGGTAAGCGGCAGGGTCGGAACAGGAGAGCGCACGAGGGAGCTTCCAGGGGGA
AACGCCTGGTATCTTTATAGTCCTGTCGGGTTTCGCCACCTCTGACTTGAGCGTCGATTTTTGTGATGCT
CGTCAGGGGGGCGGAGCCTATGGAAAAACGCCAGCAACGCGGCCTTTTTACGGTTCCTGGCCTTTTGCTG
GCCTTTTGCTCACATGTTCTTTCCTGCGTTATCCCCTGATTCTGTGGATAACCGTATTACCGCCTTTGAG
TGAGCTGATACCGCTCGCCGCAGCCGAACGACCGAGCGCAGCGAGTCAGTGAGCGAGGAAGCGGAAGAGC
GCCCAATACGCAAACCGCCTCTCCCCGCGCGTTGGCCGATTCATTAATCACTCTGTGGTCTCAGCTTTGA
TCAAAAGCGTTTCGAGGTTTGACGACGAAAACCGACCTGGGAAGTTTGTCCCCAAAGCCTGAACCGAGGT
GCCTAACAATTCCCAGGGAAGTCGTTACCATGGTAGGCAAGTTTTTCCTTTGTCCGTGCCTATGGATGCC
TTTAGCCCCTATCCGCCTGAGTGGATCAAAAATGCCAGTCACGCCCTCAGTTTCCATTGTCCCAGCTGTG
AAGCACTCCCCCATGATGCGAAACGGGCTTGGTTAAATCGCTATGCCCCCGTGACCGATGCGCTGCACCG
TCGCCGCTGGCAGGAGTTTTATGAATGTCAATGCGGCACCGTTTGGTGGGCCTGGAGTAGCGATCGCCCC
CCATCCCGTTACCAAACAGATGACCGGGGTGAAAATGACGAATTTCGCCAGGGCTTGTTTTAGGGGAATC
GTGAAAGTCTGTTCCGGGGCGATCGCCGCTTGCCGAGGGATACCCCTTACCATGATAATGTTGGCTACCC
ATCACACTGGGGACGCAAACGCCAACGGAACACCATGCAGTTTTCAAAGATTCTCATCGCCAATCGCGGA
GAAGTTGCCCTACGCATTATCCACACCTGTCAGGAGCTCGGCATTGCCACAGTTGCCGTCCACTCCACCG
TAGATCGCCAAGCCCTCCACGTTCAGCTCGCCGATGAGAGCATTTGCATTGGCCCGCCCCAGAGCAGCAA
AAGCTATCTCAACATTCCCAATATTATCGCTGCGGCCCTCAGCAGTAACGCCGACGCAATCCACCCAGGC
TACGGTTTCCTCGCCGAAAATGCCAAGTTTGCAGAAATTTGTGCCGACCACCAAATCACCTTTATTGGCC
CTTCCCCAGAAGCAATGATCGCCATGGGGGACAAATCCACCGCCAAAAAAACGATGCAGGCGGCAAAAGT
CCCCACCGTACCCGGTAGTGCTGGGTTGGTGGCCTCTGAAGAACAAGCCCTAGAAATCGCTTGAGACCAC
GAA
